Addgene plasmid #174870: eSpCas9-EF-5Flnc
Purpose: CRISPR vector for generating Flnc STREAMING-tag KI cell
Depositing lab: Hiroshi Ochiai. Depositing organization: Hiroshima University. Publication: STREAMING-tag system reveals spatiotemporal relationships between transcriptional regulatory factors and transcriptional activity. Ohishi H, Shimada S, Uchino S, Li J, Sato Y, Shintani M, Owada H, Ohkawa Y, Pertsinidis A, Yamamoto T, Kimura H, Ochiai H. Nat Commun. 2022 Dec 20;13(1):7672. doi: 10.1038/s41467-022-35286-2. PubMed 36539402.
Backbone
  Vector backbone: eSpCas9(1.1)
  Backbone manufacturer: Feng Zhang
  Total vector size (bp): 8519
  Modifications to backbone: We applied an optimized sgRNA design (sgRNA(F+E)) (Chen et al., Cell, 2013).
  Vector type: CRISPR
Growth in bacteria
  Bacterial resistance: Ampicillin, 100 μg/mL
  Growth temperature: 37°C
  Growth strain: DH5alpha
  Copy number: High Copy
Gene/Insert
  Gene/Insert name: sgRNA for mouse Flnc (alt name: Flnc (Mus musculus))
  gRNA/shRNA sequence: TCCAGCAGAACACATTCACG
  Species: Synthetic
  Entrez Gene: Flnc (a.k.a. 1110055E19Rik, ABP-280, ABPL, Fl, Fln2)
  Cloning method: Restriction Enzyme; 5′ cloning site BbsI (destroyed during cloning); 3′ cloning site BbsI (destroyed during cloning)
  Sequencing primers: 5′ LKO1_5_primer
Terms and licenses: Academic/Nonprofit Terms; Industry Terms: Not Available to Industry
How to cite: eSpCas9-EF-5Flnc was a gift from Hiroshi Ochiai (Addgene plasmid # 174870 ; http://n2t.net/addgene:174870 ; RRID:Addgene_174870)
