[The description below was written by a language model from this plasmid's Addgene catalogue record and pLannotate feature annotations shown in this document.]
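Description:
eSpCas9-EF-5Flnc is an all-in-one CRISPR expression plasmid of about 8.5 kb, built on the eSpCas9(1.1) backbone and intended for transfection into mammalian cells. It is maintained in E. coli as a high-copy plasmid through a ColE1/pUC-type origin and selected with ampicillin via the bla (AmpR) gene. An f1 phage origin is also present. A single AAV2 inverted terminal repeat sits downstream of the Cas9 cassette. With only one ITR annotated, it appears to be a backbone remnant rather than part of a functional AAV packaging unit.

The plasmid carries two expression units. A human U6 RNA polymerase III promoter drives a single guide RNA whose spacer targets mouse Flnc. The spacer was inserted between BbsI sites that were destroyed during cloning. The scaffold was changed to the optimized sgRNA(F+E) design, which probably explains why the annotation software recognises it only as fragments of the standard tracrRNA and gRNA scaffold. Downstream, a CMV enhancer, chicken β-actin promoter and hybrid intron drive Streptococcus pyogenes Cas9, which is annotated as two contiguous N- and C-terminal portions forming one full-length coding region. It is followed by a nucleoplasmin nuclear localization signal and a bGH polyadenylation signal. According to the backbone name, this is the enhanced-specificity eSpCas9(1.1) variant, engineered to reduce off-target cleavage, although the feature table does not mark the specific mutations.

The stated purpose is to generate Flnc STREAMING-tag knock-in cells. The plasmid supplies the nuclease and guide that cut the mouse Flnc locus. The tag itself would come from a separate donor template that is not part of this record.
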