Features (pLannotate 1.2.2; 18 found; start..end, strand, type, name):
      1..589     +  rep_origin     ori: high-copy-number ColE1/pMB1/pBR322/pUC origin of replication
    651..891     +  promoter       U6 promoter: RNA polymerase III promoter for human U6 snRNA
    939..1006    +  misc_RNA       tracrRNA (fragment): trans-activating CRISPR RNA for the Streptococcus pyogenes CRISPR/Cas9 system
   1013..1056    +  misc_RNA       gRNA scaffold (fragment): guide RNA scaffold for the Streptococcus pyogenes CRISPR/Cas9 system
   1103..1388    +  enhancer       CMV enhancer: human cytomegalovirus immediate early enhancer; contains an 18-bp deletion relative to the standard CMV enhancer
   1390..1660    +  promoter       chicken β-actin promoter: No description available
   1661..1888    +  intron         hybrid intron: hybrid between chicken β-actin (CBA) and minute virus of mice (MMV) introns (Gray et al., 2011)
   2026..3627    +  CDS            Cas9(N): N-terminal portion of Streptococcus pyogenes Cas9 (Zetsche et al., 2015)
   3628..6126    +  CDS            Cas9(C): C-terminal portion of Streptococcus pyogenes Cas9 (Zetsche et al., 2015)
   6127..6174    +  CDS            nucleoplasmin NLS: bipartite nuclear localization signal from nucleoplasmin
   6208..6319    +  polyA_signal   bGH poly(A) signal: bovine growth hormone polyadenylation signal
   6424..6564    +  repeat_region  AAV2 ITR: inverted terminal repeat of adeno-associated virus serotype 2 inverted
   6569..6620    -  misc_feature   bom (fragment): basis of mobility region from pBR322
   6639..7094    +  rep_origin     f1 ori (sequence partly withheld): f1 bacteriophage origin of replication; arrow indicates direction of (+) strand synthesis
   7095..7144    -  misc_feature   bom (fragment): basis of mobility region from pBR322
   7246..7281    -  CDS            rop (fragment): Rop protein, which maintains plasmids at low copy number; rop
   7376..7480    +  promoter       AmpR promoter: bla
   7481..8341    +  CDS            AmpR: β-lactamase; bla; confers resistance to ampicillin, carbenicillin, and related antibiotics
>Addgene plasmid #174870 | eSpCas9-EF-5Flnc | addgene full sequence | sequence record 344893 | Addgene NGS Result
TTGAGATCCTTTTTTTCTGCGCGTAATCTGCTGCTTGCAAACAAAAAAACCACCGCTACCAGCGGTGGTT
TGTTTGCCGGATCAAGAGCTACCAACTCTTTTTCCGAAGGTAACTGGCTTCAGCAGAGCGCAGATACCAA
ATACTGTTCTTCTAGTGTAGCCGTAGTTAGGCCACCACTTCAAGAACTCTGTAGCACCGCCTACATACCT
CGCTCTGCTAATCCTGTTACCAGTGGCTGCTGCCAGTGGCGATAAGTCGTGTCTTACCGGGTTGGACTCA
AGACGATAGTTACCGGATAAGGCGCAGCGGTCGGGCTGAACGGGGGGTTCGTGCACACAGCCCAGCTTGG
AGCGAACGACCTACACCGAACTGAGATACCTACAGCGTGAGCTATGAGAAAGCGCCACGCTTCCCGAAGG
GAGAAAGGCGGACAGGTATCCGGTAAGCGGCAGGGTCGGAACAGGAGAGCGCACGAGGGAGCTTCCAGGG
GGAAACGCCTGGTATCTTTATAGTCCTGTCGGGTTTCGCCACCTCTGACTTGAGCGTCGATTTTTGTGAT
GCTCGTCAGGGGGGCGGAGCCTATGGAAAAACGCCAGCAACGCGGCCTTTTTACGGTTCCTGGCCTTTTG
CTGGCCTTTTGCTCACATGTGAGGGCCTATTTCCCATGATTCCTTCATATTTGCATATACGATACAAGGC
TGTTAGAGAGATAATTGGAATTAATTTGACTGTAAACACAAAGATATTAGTACAAAATACGTGACGTAGA
AAGTAATAATTTCTTGGGTAGTTTGCAGTTTTAAAATTATGTTTTAAAATGGACTATCATATGCTTACCG
TAACTTGAAAGTATTTCGATTTCTTGGCTTTATATATCTTGTGGAAAGGACGAAACACCGTCCAGCAGAA
CACATTCACGGTTTAAGAGCTATGCTGGAAACAGCATAGCAAGTTTAAATAAGGCTAGTCCGTTATCAAC
TTGAAAAAGTGGCACCGAGTCGGTGCTTTTTTGTTTTAGAGCTAGAAATAGCAAGTTAAAATAAGGCTAG
TCCGTTTTTAGCGCGTGCGCCAATTCTGCAGACAAATGGCTCTAGAGGTACCCGTTACATAACTTACGGT
AAATGGCCCGCCTGGCTGACCGCCCAACGACCCCCGCCCATTGACGTCAATAGTAACGCCAATAGGGACT
TTCCATTGACGTCAATGGGTGGAGTATTTACGGTAAACTGCCCACTTGGCAGTACATCAAGTGTATCATA
TGCCAAGTACGCCCCCTATTGACGTCAATGACGGTAAATGGCCCGCCTGGCATTGTGCCCAGTACATGAC
CTTATGGGACTTTCCTACTTGGCAGTACATCTACGTATTAGTCATCGCTATTACCATGGTCGAGGTGAGC
CCCACGTTCTGCTTCACTCTCCCCATCTCCCCCCCCTCCCCACCCCCAATTTTGTATTTATTTATTTTTT
AATTATTTTGTGCAGCGATGGGGGCGGGGGGGGGGGGGGGGGAGGCGGGGCGGGGCGGGGCGAGGGGCGG
GGCGGGGCGAGGCGGAGAGGTGCGGCGGCAGCCAATCAGAGCGGCGCGCTCCGAAAGTTTCCTTTTATGG
CGAGGCGGCGGCGGCGGCGGCCCTATAAAAAGCGAAGCGCGCGGCGGGCGGGAGTCGCTGCGCGCTGCCT
TCGCCCCGTGCCCCGCTCCGCCGCCGCCTCGCGCCGCCCGCCCCGGCTCTGACTGACCGCGTTACTCCCA
CAGGTGAGCGGGCGGGACGGCCCTTCTCCTCCGGGCTGTAATTAGCTGAGCAAGAGGTAAGGGTTTAAGG
GATGGTTGGTTGGTGGGGTATTAATGTTTAATTACCTGGAGCACCTGCCTGAAATCACTTTTTTTCAGGT
TGGACCGGTGCCACCATGGACTATAAGGACCACGACGGAGACTACAAGGATCATGATATTGATTACAAAG
ACGATGACGATAAGATGGCCCCAAAGAAGAAGCGGAAGGTCGGTATCCACGGAGTCCCAGCAGCCGACAA
GAAGTACAGCATCGGCCTGGACATCGGCACCAACTCTGTGGGCTGGGCCGTGATCACCGACGAGTACAAG
GTGCCCAGCAAGAAATTCAAGGTGCTGGGCAACACCGACCGGCACAGCATCAAGAAGAACCTGATCGGAG
CCCTGCTGTTCGACAGCGGCGAAACAGCCGAGGCCACCCGGCTGAAGAGAACCGCCAGAAGAAGATACAC
CAGACGGAAGAACCGGATCTGCTATCTGCAAGAGATCTTCAGCAACGAGATGGCCAAGGTGGACGACAGC
TTCTTCCACAGACTGGAAGAGTCCTTCCTGGTGGAAGAGGATAAGAAGCACGAGCGGCACCCCATCTTCG
GCAACATCGTGGACGAGGTGGCCTACCACGAGAAGTACCCCACCATCTACCACCTGAGAAAGAAACTGGT
GGACAGCACCGACAAGGCCGACCTGCGGCTGATCTATCTGGCCCTGGCCCACATGATCAAGTTCCGGGGC
CACTTCCTGATCGAGGGCGACCTGAACCCCGACAACAGCGACGTGGACAAGCTGTTCATCCAGCTGGTGC
AGACCTACAACCAGCTGTTCGAGGAAAACCCCATCAACGCCAGCGGCGTGGACGCCAAGGCCATCCTGTC
TGCCAGACTGAGCAAGAGCAGACGGCTGGAAAATCTGATCGCCCAGCTGCCCGGCGAGAAGAAGAATGGC
CTGTTCGGAAACCTGATTGCCCTGAGCCTGGGCCTGACCCCCAACTTCAAGAGCAACTTCGACCTGGCCG
AGGATGCCAAACTGCAGCTGAGCAAGGACACCTACGACGACGACCTGGACAACCTGCTGGCCCAGATCGG
CGACCAGTACGCCGACCTGTTTCTGGCCGCCAAGAACCTGTCCGACGCCATCCTGCTGAGCGACATCCTG
AGAGTGAACACCGAGATCACCAAGGCCCCCCTGAGCGCCTCTATGATCAAGAGATACGACGAGCACCACC
AGGACCTGACCCTGCTGAAAGCTCTCGTGCGGCAGCAGCTGCCTGAGAAGTACAAAGAGATTTTCTTCGA
CCAGAGCAAGAACGGCTACGCCGGCTACATTGACGGCGGAGCCAGCCAGGAAGAGTTCTACAAGTTCATC
AAGCCCATCCTGGAAAAGATGGACGGCACCGAGGAACTGCTCGTGAAGCTGAACAGAGAGGACCTGCTGC
GGAAGCAGCGGACCTTCGACAACGGCAGCATCCCCCACCAGATCCACCTGGGAGAGCTGCACGCCATTCT
GCGGCGGCAGGAAGATTTTTACCCATTCCTGAAGGACAACCGGGAAAAGATCGAGAAGATCCTGACCTTC
CGCATCCCCTACTACGTGGGCCCTCTGGCCAGGGGAAACAGCAGATTCGCCTGGATGACCAGAAAGAGCG
AGGAAACCATCACCCCCTGGAACTTCGAGGAAGTGGTGGACAAGGGCGCTTCCGCCCAGAGCTTCATCGA
GCGGATGACCAACTTCGATAAGAACCTGCCCAACGAGAAGGTGCTGCCCAAGCACAGCCTGCTGTACGAG
TACTTCACCGTGTATAACGAGCTGACCAAAGTGAAATACGTGACCGAGGGAATGAGAAAGCCCGCCTTCC
TGAGCGGCGAGCAGAAAAAGGCCATCGTGGACCTGCTGTTCAAGACCAACCGGAAAGTGACCGTGAAGCA
GCTGAAAGAGGACTACTTCAAGAAAATCGAGTGCTTCGACTCCGTGGAAATCTCCGGCGTGGAAGATCGG
TTCAACGCCTCCCTGGGCACATACCACGATCTGCTGAAAATTATCAAGGACAAGGACTTCCTGGACAATG
AGGAAAACGAGGACATTCTGGAAGATATCGTGCTGACCCTGACACTGTTTGAGGACAGAGAGATGATCGA
GGAACGGCTGAAAACCTATGCCCACCTGTTCGACGACAAAGTGATGAAGCAGCTGAAGCGGCGGAGATAC
ACCGGCTGGGGCAGGCTGAGCCGGAAGCTGATCAACGGCATCCGGGACAAGCAGTCCGGCAAGACAATCC
TGGATTTCCTGAAGTCCGACGGCTTCGCCAACAGAAACTTCATGCAGCTGATCCACGACGACAGCCTGAC
CTTTAAAGAGGACATCCAGAAAGCCCAGGTGTCCGGCCAGGGCGATAGCCTGCACGAGCACATTGCCAAT
CTGGCCGGCAGCCCCGCCATTAAGAAGGGCATCCTGCAGACAGTGAAGGTGGTGGACGAGCTCGTGAAAG
TGATGGGCCGGCACAAGCCCGAGAACATCGTGATCGAAATGGCCAGAGAGAACCAGACCACCCAGAAGGG
ACAGAAGAACAGCCGCGAGAGAATGAAGCGGATCGAAGAGGGCATCAAAGAGCTGGGCAGCCAGATCCTG
AAAGAACACCCCGTGGAAAACACCCAGCTGCAGAACGAGAAGCTGTACCTGTACTACCTGCAGAATGGGC
GGGATATGTACGTGGACCAGGAACTGGACATCAACCGGCTGTCCGACTACGATGTGGACCATATCGTGCC
TCAGAGCTTTCTGGCCGACGACTCCATCGACAACAAGGTGCTGACCAGAAGCGACAAGAACCGGGGCAAG
AGCGACAACGTGCCCTCCGAAGAGGTCGTGAAGAAGATGAAGAACTACTGGCGGCAGCTGCTGAACGCCA
AGCTGATTACCCAGAGAAAGTTCGACAATCTGACCAAGGCCGAGAGAGGCGGCCTGAGCGAACTGGATAA
GGCCGGCTTCATCAAGAGACAGCTGGTGGAAACCCGGCAGATCACAAAGCACGTGGCACAGATCCTGGAC
TCCCGGATGAACACTAAGTACGACGAGAATGACAAGCTGATCCGGGAAGTGAAAGTGATCACCCTGAAGT
CCAAGCTGGTGTCCGATTTCCGGAAGGATTTCCAGTTTTACAAAGTGCGCGAGATCAACAACTACCACCA
CGCCCACGACGCCTACCTGAACGCCGTCGTGGGAACCGCCCTGATCAAAAAGTACCCTGCGCTGGAAAGC
GAGTTCGTGTACGGCGACTACAAGGTGTACGACGTGCGGAAGATGATCGCCAAGAGCGAGCAGGAAATCG
GCAAGGCTACCGCCAAGTACTTCTTCTACAGCAACATCATGAACTTTTTCAAGACCGAGATTACCCTGGC
CAACGGCGAGATCCGGAAGGCGCCTCTGATCGAGACAAACGGCGAAACCGGGGAGATCGTGTGGGATAAG
GGCCGGGATTTTGCCACCGTGCGGAAAGTGCTGAGCATGCCCCAAGTGAATATCGTGAAAAAGACCGAGG
TGCAGACAGGCGGCTTCAGCAAAGAGTCTATCCTGCCCAAGAGGAACAGCGATAAGCTGATCGCCAGAAA
GAAGGACTGGGACCCTAAGAAGTACGGCGGCTTCGACAGCCCCACCGTGGCCTATTCTGTGCTGGTGGTG
GCCAAAGTGGAAAAGGGCAAGTCCAAGAAACTGAAGAGTGTGAAAGAGCTGCTGGGGATCACCATCATGG
AAAGAAGCAGCTTCGAGAAGAATCCCATCGACTTTCTGGAAGCCAAGGGCTACAAAGAAGTGAAAAAGGA
CCTGATCATCAAGCTGCCTAAGTACTCCCTGTTCGAGCTGGAAAACGGCCGGAAGAGAATGCTGGCCTCT
GCCGGCGAACTGCAGAAGGGAAACGAACTGGCCCTGCCCTCCAAATATGTGAACTTCCTGTACCTGGCCA
GCCACTATGAGAAGCTGAAGGGCTCCCCCGAGGATAATGAGCAGAAACAGCTGTTTGTGGAACAGCACAA
GCACTACCTGGACGAGATCATCGAGCAGATCAGCGAGTTCTCCAAGAGAGTGATCCTGGCCGACGCTAAT
CTGGACAAAGTGCTGTCCGCCTACAACAAGCACCGGGATAAGCCCATCAGAGAGCAGGCCGAGAATATCA
TCCACCTGTTTACCCTGACCAATCTGGGAGCCCCTGCCGCCTTCAAGTACTTTGACACCACCATCGACCG
GAAGAGGTACACCAGCACCAAAGAGGTGCTGGACGCCACCCTGATCCACCAGAGCATCACCGGCCTGTAC
GAGACACGGATCGACCTGTCTCAGCTGGGAGGCGACAAAAGGCCGGCGGCCACGAAAAAGGCCGGCCAGG
CAAAAAAGAAAAAGTAAGAATTCCTAGAGCTCGCTGATCAGCCTCGACTGTGCCTTCTAGTTGCCAGCCA
TCTGTTGTTTGCCCCTCCCCCGTGCCTTCCTTGACCCTGGAAGGTGCCACTCCCACTGTCCTTTCCTAAT
AAAATGAGGAAATTGCATCGCATTGTCTGAGTAGGTGTCATTCTATTCTGGGGGGTGGGGTGGGGCAGGA
CAGCAAGGGGGAGGATTGGGAAGAGAATAGCAGGCATGCTGGGGAGCGGCCGCAGGAACCCCTAGTGATG
GAGTTGGCCACTCCCTCTCTGCGCGCTCGCTCGCTCACTGAGGCCGGGCGACCAAAGGTCGCCCGACGCC
CGGGCTTTGCCCGGGCGGCCTCAGTGAGCGAGCGAGCGCGCAGCTGCCTGCAGGGGCGCCTGATGCGGTA
TTTTCTCCTTACGCATCTGTGCGGTATTTCACACCGCATA
[95 nt withheld, positions 6621-6715]
T
[46 nt withheld, positions 6717-6762]
C
[141 nt withheld, positions 6764-6904]
CCTTTGACGTTGGAGTCCACGTTCTTT
[37 nt withheld, positions 6932-6968]
ACTCTATCTCGGGCTATTCTTTTGATTTATAAGGGATTTTGCCGATTTCGGTCTATTGGTTAAAAAATGA
GCTGATTTAACAAAAATTTAACGCGAATTTTAACAAAATATTAACGTTTACAATTTTATGGTGCACTCTC
AGTACAATCTGCTCTGATGCCGCATAGTTAAGCCAGCCCCGACACCCGCCAACACCCGCTGACGCGCCCT
GACGGGCTTGTCTGCTCCCGGCATCCGCTTACAGACAAGCTGTGACCGTCTCCGGGAGCTGCATGTGTCA
GAGGTTTTCACCGTCATCACCGAAACGCGCGAGACGAAAGGGCCTCGTGATACGCCTATTTTTATAGGTT
AATGTCATGATAATAATGGTTTCTTAGACGTCAGGTGGCACTTTTCGGGGAAATGTGCGCGGAACCCCTA
TTTGTTTATTTTTCTAAATACATTCAAATATGTATCCGCTCATGAGACAATAACCCTGATAAATGCTTCA
ATAATATTGAAAAAGGAAGAGTATGAGTATTCAACATTTCCGTGTCGCCCTTATTCCCTTTTTTGCGGCA
TTTTGCCTTCCTGTTTTTGCTCACCCAGAAACGCTGGTGAAAGTAAAAGATGCTGAAGATCAGTTGGGTG
CACGAGTGGGTTACATCGAACTGGATCTCAACAGCGGTAAGATCCTTGAGAGTTTTCGCCCCGAAGAACG
TTTTCCAATGATGAGCACTTTTAAAGTTCTGCTATGTGGCGCGGTATTATCCCGTATTGACGCCGGGCAA
GAGCAACTCGGTCGCCGCATACACTATTCTCAGAATGACTTGGTTGAGTACTCACCAGTCACAGAAAAGC
ATCTTACGGATGGCATGACAGTAAGAGAATTATGCAGTGCTGCCATAACCATGAGTGATAACACTGCGGC
CAACTTACTTCTGACAACGATCGGAGGACCGAAGGAGCTAACCGCTTTTTTGCACAACATGGGGGATCAT
GTAACTCGCCTTGATCGTTGGGAACCGGAGCTGAATGAAGCCATACCAAACGACGAGCGTGACACCACGA
TGCCTGTAGCAATGGCAACAACGTTGCGCAAACTATTAACTGGCGAACTACTTACTCTAGCTTCCCGGCA
ACAATTAATAGACTGGATGGAGGCGGATAAAGTTGCAGGACCACTTCTGCGCTCGGCCCTTCCGGCTGGC
TGGTTTATTGCTGATAAATCTGGAGCCGGTGAGCGTGGAAGCCGCGGTATCATTGCAGCACTGGGGCCAG
ATGGTAAGCCCTCCCGTATCGTAGTTATCTACACGACGGGGAGTCAGGCAACTATGGATGAACGAAATAG
ACAGATCGCTGAGATAGGTGCCTCACTGATTAAGCATTGGTAACTGTCAGACCAAGTTTACTCATATATA
CTTTAGATTGATTTAAAACTTCATTTTTAATTTAAAAGGATCTAGGTGAAGATCCTTTTTGATAATCTCA
TGACCAAAATCCCTTAACGTGAGTTTTCGTTCCACTGAGCGTCAGACCCCGTAGAAAAGATCAAAGGATC
TTC
